>Addgene plasmid #106469 | pKP134 [pRS406-YBR139Wp-YBR139W(S219,D415,H474A)-GFP-ADH1t] | depositor full sequence | sequence record 201591 | pKP134 [pRS406-YBR139Wp-YBR139W(S219,D415,H474A)-GFP-ADH1t] sequence 7606 bps
GACGAAAGGGCCTCGTGATACGCCTATTTTTATAGGTTAATGTCATGATAATAATGGTTTCTTAGACGTC
AGGTGGCACTTTTCGGGGAAATGTGCGCGGAACCCCTATTTGTTTATTTTTCTAAATACATTCAAATATG
TATCCGCTCATGAGACAATAACCCTGATAAATGCTTCAATAATATTGAAAAAGGAAGAGTATGAGTATTC
AACATTTCCGTGTCGCCCTTATTCCCTTTTTTGCGGCATTTTGCCTTCCTGTTTTTGCTCACCCAGAAAC
GCTGGTGAAAGTAAAAGATGCTGAAGATCAGTTGGGTGCACGAGTGGGTTACATCGAACTGGATCTCAAC
AGCGGTAAGATCCTTGAGAGTTTTCGCCCCGAAGAACGTTTTCCAATGATGAGCACTTTTAAAGTTCTGC
TATGTGGCGCGGTATTATCCCGTATTGACGCCGGGCAAGAGCAACTCGGTCGCCGCATACACTATTCTCA
GAATGACTTGGTTGAGTACTCACCAGTCACAGAAAAGCATCTTACGGATGGCATGACAGTAAGAGAATTA
TGCAGTGCTGCCATAACCATGAGTGATAACACTGCGGCCAACTTACTTCTGACAACGATCGGAGGACCGA
AGGAGCTAACCGCTTTTTTGCACAACATGGGGGATCATGTAACTCGCCTTGATCGTTGGGAACCGGAGCT
GAATGAAGCCATACCAAACGACGAGCGTGACACCACGATGCCTGTAGCAATGGCAACAACGTTGCGCAAA
CTATTAACTGGCGAACTACTTACTCTAGCTTCCCGGCAACAATTAATAGACTGGATGGAGGCGGATAAAG
TTGCAGGACCACTTCTGCGCTCGGCCCTTCCGGCTGGCTGGTTTATTGCTGATAAATCTGGAGCCGGTGA
GCGTGGGTCTCGCGGTATCATTGCAGCACTGGGGCCAGATGGTAAGCCCTCCCGTATCGTAGTTATCTAC
ACGACGGGGAGTCAGGCAACTATGGATGAACGAAATAGACAGATCGCTGAGATAGGTGCCTCACTGATTA
AGCATTGGTAACTGTCAGACCAAGTTTACTCATATATACTTTAGATTGATTTAAAACTTCATTTTTAATT
TAAAAGGATCTAGGTGAAGATCCTTTTTGATAATCTCATGACCAAAATCCCTTAACGTGAGTTTTCGTTC
CACTGAGCGTCAGACCCCGTAGAAAAGATCAAAGGATCTTCTTGAGATCCTTTTTTTCTGCGCGTAATCT
GCTGCTTGCAAACAAAAAAACCACCGCTACCAGCGGTGGTTTGTTTGCCGGATCAAGAGCTACCAACTCT
TTTTCCGAAGGTAACTGGCTTCAGCAGAGCGCAGATACCAAATACTGTCCTTCTAGTGTAGCCGTAGTTA
GGCCACCACTTCAAGAACTCTGTAGCACCGCCTACATACCTCGCTCTGCTAATCCTGTTACCAGTGGCTG
CTGCCAGTGGCGATAAGTCGTGTCTTACCGGGTTGGACTCAAGACGATAGTTACCGGATAAGGCGCAGCG
GTCGGGCTGAACGGGGGGTTCGTGCACACAGCCCAGCTTGGAGCGAACGACCTACACCGAACTGAGATAC
CTACAGCGTGAGCTATGAGAAAGCGCCACGCTTCCCGAAGGGAGAAAGGCGGACAGGTATCCGGTAAGCG
GCAGGGTCGGAACAGGAGAGCGCACGAGGGAGCTTCCAGGGGGAAACGCCTGGTATCTTTATAGTCCTGT
CGGGTTTCGCCACCTCTGACTTGAGCGTCGATTTTTGTGATGCTCGTCAGGGGGGCGGAGCCTATGGAAA
AACGCCAGCAACGCGGCCTTTTTACGGTTCCTGGCCTTTTGCTGGCCTTTTGCTCACATGTTCTTTCCTG
CGTTATCCCCTGATTCTGTGGATAACCGTATTACCGCCTTTGAGTGAGCTGATACCGCTCGCCGCAGCCG
AACGACCGAGCGCAGCGAGTCAGTGAGCGAGGAAGCGGAAGAGCGCCCAATACGCAAACCGCCTCTCCCC
GCGCGTTGGCCGATTCATTAATGCAGCTGGCACGACAGGTTTCCCGACTGGAAAGCGGGCAGTGAGCGCA
ACGCAATTAATGTGAGTTACCTCACTCATTAGGCACCCCAGGCTTTACACTTTATGCTTCCGGCTCCTAT
GTTGTGTGGAATTGTGAGCGGATAACAATTTCACACAGGAAACAGCTATGACCATGATTACGCCAAGCGC
GCAATTAACCCTCACTAAAGGGAACAAAAGCTGGAGCTCTTGCATGGAGGCGCAATTGGCAAAGACGTAA
AGCTCTTGTCATCAATTAGATCTAATTTGGAAACAGATTGGTACAATTTGGATGGAATTTTAGGCTTGGC
ACCTATCAATTGTGAGCGACGCTTTCTTACATTCAATAACTGTTGGTTCTGATTTTCACTTTGACTATTG
CCTTGGTATGGAGAATTTCTCTGCAATGGTTTTGCCTGCTTCGAAGGAGTGCTGTTACTATCGAAGATAA
ATTCCTTCTTTTCAAATTGCCATTGTAACATGGAGTTATTCTCTATATCCTGGACGACTGGAGGAGTCAA
GGGCCTGGAAAGTACGGATCCTGTAGAAATATCACTGGCAATTATACTGAGTTTATTGTTGGTGTTGCTA
TTCATATTTGAGCTGGTATTGGACGAAAGCAAGGATAATGAGTTTGTGTCTACTGACTCCAACACCCTAG
GCTGGATTTGATCTTTCTCCATCCTTTAATTTTAACCTTTTAATTAGTGGTTGGATCAAGTTTTCGAGAC
TATTCCAATCTGTGACTTGTTGGATAAATAGTTTTTGACTCGTTTAGTATAATCCTTTTTTCTAAAAGTG
CTTAGAGTTCTCTAAGATGTTCTTGTTTACAATGTGAGCGATTTAGGAAATTTCCTAAAAATGGCCGAGG
CGGCGCTAGCATTCTACGAAAGGTGAGATAACGCTTCGTTATCGAAAAATGTCAGGGGACAGGGGTTATA
TAAGAACGAAAATTGTCATCCTGCATTTTTTCTTTAAAACAGCTATACAAAAAGTGATACCGACATACAA
TGAAGTATCTAAACTTAGTTTTCGTGCTTCAGCTTCTTATTAGCATCAAATACGCCTCATTCGGCCGAGC
CTTTTCTCTTTTTGAAGATGATACCACCTTTGCCAATTTGGATAAACAGCTAAAGCTTCCACAGAATACA
CAGCAAACCCTTAAATTGGACCGTTTGAATCACGATGATCCGCTGTTTACAACTTTTATTTCTTCTGTGG
ACACAGATTACAGTTTGAGACTTAGAACAGTAGATCCTTCTAAACTAGGAATTGACACCGTAAAACAATG
GTCGGGTTACATGGACTATAAGGATTCCAAACACTTTTTTTACTGGTTTTTTGAAAGTAGGAACGATCCT
GCTAACGACCCAATTATTCTTTGGTTAAATGGTGGACCTGGTTGTTCCTCGTTTACTGGGTTGCTATTTG
AACTAGGCCCCTCATCAATTGGCGCCGATATGAAACCAATCCACAATCCCTATTCTTGGAATAATAACGC
TTCAATGATCTTCTTAGAACAGCCACTCGGAGTCGGCTTTTCCTATGGTGATGAAAAAGTCTCCTCTACA
AAATTAGCAGGCAAAGATGCGTACATTTTCCTGGAATTGTTTTTTGAAGCTTTTCCTCATTTACGCTCCA
ACGATTTCCACATTGCAGGCGAAGCCTATGCAGGACATTATATCCCTCAAATTGCACATGAGATCGTTGT
CAAGAACCCTGAAAGAACGTTCAATTTAACTTCAGTTATGATTGGTAATGGTATCACAGACCCTTTGATT
CAAGCAGATTATTATGAACCAATGGCATGCGGGAAAGGGGGCTATCACCCTGTTCTCTCATCAGAAGAAT
GTGAGAAAATGAGTAAAGCTGCAGGTCGTTGTCGTAGGTTGAACAAGTTATGTTATGCTTCTAAATCAAG
TTTACCATGCATAGTCGCCACTGCTTACTGTGACTCTGCACTTTTGGAACCGTACATTAACACAGGACTC
AACGTCTATGACATTAGAGGGCCCTGTGAAGATAATAGTACTGATGGTATGTGTTATACAGGTCTCCGCT
ATGTCGACCAGTATATGAATTTTCCTGAAGTTCAAGAAACGCTAGGGTCCGACGTGCATAATTATTCTGG
CTGTGATAATGACGTGTTCACCGGATTTTTGTTTACGGGCGATGGAAGTAAACCATTTCAACAATATATT
GCTGAATTATTAAATCACAACATTCCGGTATTAATATATGCGGGTGATAAGGCTTATATTTGTAATTGGC
TGGGAAACCATGCTTGGTCCAATGAGTTGGAATGGATCAATAAACGTAGGTATCAGAGAAGGATGTTAAG
ACCATGGGTCAGTAAAGAAACAGGTGAAGAGTTGGGACAAGTCAAGAACTATGGCCCTTTCACCTTTTTG
AGAATATACGATGCCGGTGCTATGGTGCCCTATGATCAACCGGAGGCAAGTTTGGAAATGGTCAACAGTT
GGATTTCCGGTAATCGTGCTTTTTCGGATCTTTCCACCTTGGAAAATGCTAGTTCTAGACGGATCCCCGG
GCTGCAGATGAAAGGAGAAGAACTTTTCACTGGAGTTGTCCCAATTCTTGTTGAATTAGATGGTGATGTT
AATGGGCACAAATTTTCTGTCAGTGGAGAGGGTGAAGGTGATGCAACATACGGAAAACTTACCCTTAAAT
TTATTTGCACTACTGGAAAACTACCTGTTCCATGGCCAACACTTGTCACTACTTTCACTTATGGTGTTCA
ATGCTTTTCAAGATACCCAGATCATATGAAACGGCATGACTTTTTCAAGAGTGCCATGCCCGAAGGTTAT
GTACAGGAAAGAACTATATTTTTCAAAGATGACGGGAACTACAAGACACGTGCTGAAGTCAAGTTTGAAG
GTGATACCCTTGTTAATAGAATCGAGTTAAAAGGTATTGATTTTAAAGAAGATGGAAACATTCTTGGACA
CAAATTGGAATACAACTATAACTCACACAATGTATACATCATGGCAGACAAACAAAAGAATGGAATCAAA
GTTAACTTCAAAATTAGACACAACATTGAAGATGGAAGCGTTCAACTAGCAGACCATTATCAACAAAATA
CTCCAATTGGCGATGGCCCTGTCCTTTTACCAGACAACCATTACCTGTCCACACAATCTGCCCTTTCGAA
AGATCCCAACGAAAAGAGAGACCACATGGTCCTTCTTGAGTTTGTAACAGCTGCTGGGATTACACATGGC
ATGGATGAACTATACAAATAGGGCGCGCCACTTCTAAATAAGCGAATTTCTTATGATTTATGATTTTTAT
TATTAAATAAGTTATAAAAAAAATAAGTGTATACAAATTTTAAAGTGACTCTTAGGTTTTAAAACGAAAA
TTCTTATTCTTGAGTAACTCTTTCCTGTAGGTCAGGTTGCTTTCTCAGGTATAGTATGAGGTCGCTCTTA
TTGACCACACCTCTACCGGGAATTCGATATCAAGCTTATCGATACCGTCGACCTCGAGGGGGGGCCCGGT
ACCCAATTCGCCCTATAGTGAGTCGTATTACGCGCGCTCACTGGCCGTCGTTTTACAACGTCGTGACTGG
GAAAACCCTGGCGTTACCCAACTTAATCGCCTTGCAGCACATCCCCCTTTCGCCAGCTGGCGTAATAGCG
AAGAGGCCCGCACCGATCGCCCTTCCCAACAGTTGCGCAGCCTGAATGGCGAATGGCGCG
[124 nt withheld, positions 5801-5924]
C
[91 nt withheld, positions 5926-6016]
A
[49 nt withheld, positions 6018-6066]
CCTTTGACGTTGGAGTCCACGTTCTTT
[37 nt withheld, positions 6094-6130]
ACCCTATCTCGGTCTATTCTTTTGATTTATAAGGGATTTTGCCGATTTCGGCCTATTGGTTAAAAAATGA
GCTGATTTAACAAAAATTTAACGCGAATTTTAACAAAATATTAACGTTTACAATTTCCTGATGCGGTATT
TTCTCCTTACGCATCTGTGCGGTATTTCACACCGCATAGGGTAATAACTGATATAATTAAATTGAAGCTC
TAATTTGTGAGTTTAGTATACATGCATTTACTTATAATACAGTTTTTTAGTTTTGCTGGCCGCATCTTCT
CAAATATGCTTCCCAGCCTGCTTTTCTGTAACGTTCACCCTCTACCTTAGCATCCCTTCCCTTTGCAAAT
AGTCCTCTTCCAACAATAATAATGTCAGATCCTGTAGAGACCACATCATCCACGGTTCTATACTGTTGAC
CCAATGCGTCTCCCTTGTCATCTAAACCCACACCGGGTGTCATAATCAACCAATCGTAACCTTCATCTCT
TCCACCCATGTCTCTTTGAGCAATAAAGCCGATAACAAAATCTTTGTCGCTCTTCGCAATGTCAACAGTA
CCCTTAGTATATTCTCCAGTAGATAGGGAGCCCTTGCATGACAATTCTGCTAACATCAAAAGGCCTCTAG
GTTCCTTTGTTACTTCTTCTGCCGCCTGCTTCAAACCGCTAACAATACCTGGGCCCACCACACCGTGTGC
ATTCGTAATGTCTGCCCATTCTGCTATTCTGTATACACCCGCAGAGTACTGCAATTTGACTGTATTACCA
ATGTCAGCAAATTTTCTGTCTTCGAAGAGTAAAAAATTGTACTTGGCGGATAATGCCTTTAGCGGCTTAA
CTGTGCCCTCCATGGAAAAATCAGTCAAGATATCCACATGTGTTTTTAGTAAACAAATTTTGGGACCTAA
TGCTTCAACTAACTCCAGTAATTCCTTGGTGGTACGAACATCCAATGAAGCACACAAGTTTGTTTGCTTT
TCGTGCATGATATTAAATAGCTTGGCAGCAACAGGACTAGGATGAGTAGCAGCACGTTCCTTATATGTAG
CTTTCGACATGATTTATCTTCGTTTCCTGCAGGTTTTTGTTCTGTGCAGTTGGGTTAAGAATACTGGGCA
ATTTCATGTTTCTTCAACACTACATATGCGTATATATACCAATCTAAGTCTGTGCTCCTTCCTTCGTTCT
TCCTTCTGTTCGGAGATTACCGAATCAAAAAAATTTCAAAGAAACCGAAATCAAAAAAAAGAATAAAAAA
AAAATGATGAATTGAATTGAAAAGCTGTGGTATGGTGCACTCTCAGTACAATCTGCTCTGATGCCGCATA
GTTAAGCCAGCCCCGACACCCGCCAACACCCGCTGACGCGCCCTGACGGGCTTGTCTGCTCCCGGCATCC
GCTTACAGACAAGCTGTGACCGTCTCCGGGAGCTGCATGTGTCAGAGGTTTTCACCGTCATCACCGAAAC
GCGCGA
Features (pLannotate 1.2.2; 21 found; start..end, strand, type, name):
     96..200     +  promoter       AmpR promoter: bla
    201..1061    +  CDS            AmpR: β-lactamase; bla; confers resistance to ampicillin, carbenicillin, and related antibiotics
   1232..1820    +  rep_origin     ori: high-copy-number ColE1/pMB1/pBR322/pUC origin of replication
   2003..2095    +  CDS            lacI (fragment): lac repressor; lacI; The lac repressor binds to the lac operator to inhibit transcription in E. coli. This inhibition can be relieved by adding lactose or isopropyl-β-D-thiogalactopyranoside (IPTG).
   2108..2129    +  protein_bind   CAP binding site: CAP binding activates transcription in the presence of cAMP. E. coli catabolite activator protein
   2144..2174    +  promoter       lac promoter: promoter for the E. coli lac operon
   2182..2198    +  protein_bind   lac operator: The lac repressor binds to the lac operator to inhibit transcription in E. coli. This inhibition can be relieved by adding lactose or isopropyl-β-D-thiogalactopyranoside (IPTG). lac repressor encoded by lacI
   2243..2261    +  promoter       T3 promoter: promoter for bacteriophage T3 RNA polymerase
   2282..2752    -  CDS            YBY8_YEAST (fragment): Experimental evidence at protein level: Swiss-Prot protein existence level 1. From Saccharomyces cerevisiae (strain ATCC 204508 / S288c) (Baker's yeast).
   3080..4603    +  CDS            YBY9_YEAST: Experimental evidence at protein level: Swiss-Prot protein existence level 1. From Saccharomyces cerevisiae (strain ATCC 204508 / S288c) (Baker's yeast).
   4631..5341    +  CDS            GFP: Aequoria victoria green fluorescent protein
   5362..5549    +  terminator     ADH1 terminator: S. cerevisiae ADH1; transcription terminator for the S. cerevisiae alcohol dehydrogenase 1 (ADH1) gene
   5549..5603    +  misc_feature   MCS (fragment): pBluescript multiple cloning site
   5612..5630    -  promoter       T7 promoter: promoter for bacteriophage T7 RNA polymerase
   5638..5793    +  CDS            lacZα (fragment): LacZα fragment of β-galactosidase; lacZ fragment
   5801..6256    +  rep_origin     f1 ori (sequence partly withheld): f1 bacteriophage origin of replication; arrow indicates direction of (+) strand synthesis
   6257..6308    -  misc_feature   bom (fragment): basis of mobility region from pBR322
   6387..7190    -  CDS            URA3: orotidine-5'-phosphate decarboxylase, required for uracil biosynthesis; S. cerevisiae URA3; yeast auxotrophic marker, counterselectable with 5-fluoroorotic acid (5-FOA)
   7191..7406    -  promoter       URA3 promoter: S. cerevisiae URA3
   7421..7470    -  misc_feature   bom (fragment): basis of mobility region from pBR322
   7572..1       -  CDS            rop (fragment) (across the origin): Rop protein, which maintains plasmids at low copy number; rop
