>Addgene plasmid #106469 | pKP134 [pRS406-YBR139Wp-YBR139W(S219,D415,H474A)-GFP-ADH1t] | addgene full sequence | sequence record 204903 | Addgene NGS Result
AGAGCGCCCAATACGCAAACCGCCTCTCCCCGCGCGTTGGCCGATTCATTAATGCAGCTGGCACGACAGG
TTTCCCGACTGGAAAGCGGGCAGTGAGCGCAACGCAATTAATGTGAGTTAGCTCACTCATTAGGCACCCC
AGGCTTTACACTTTATGCTTCCGGCTCGTATGTTGTGTGGAATTGTGAGCGGATAACAATTTCACACAGG
AAACAGCTATGACCATGATTACGCCAAGCGCGCAATTAACCCTCACTAAAGGGAACAAAAGCTGGAGCTC
TTGCATGGAGGCGCAATTGGCAAAGACGTAAAGCTCTTGTCATCAATTAGATCTAATTTGGAAACAGATT
GGTACAATTTGGATGGAATTTTAGGCTTGGCACCTATCAATTGTGAGCGACGCTTTCTTACATTCAATAA
CTGTTGGTTCTGATTTTCACTTTGACTATTGCCTTGGTATGGAGAATTTCTCTGCAATGGTTTTGCCTGC
TTCGAAGGAGTGCTGTTACTATCGAAGATAAATTCCTTCTTTTCAAATTGCCATTGTAACATGGAGTTAT
TCTCTATATCCTGGACGACTGGAGGAGTCAAGGGCCTGGAAAGTACGGATCCTGTAGAAATATCACTGGC
AATTATACTGAGTTTATTGTTGGTGTTGCTATTCATATTTGAGCTGGTATTGGACGAAAGCAAGGATAAT
GAGTTTGTGTCTACTGACTCCAACACCCTAGGCTGGATTTGATCTTTCTCCATCCTTTAATTTTAACCTT
TTAATTAGTGGTTGGATCAAGTTTTCGAGACTATTCCAATCTGTGACTTGTTGGATAAATAGTTTTTGAC
TCGTTTAGTATAATCCTTTTTTCTAAAAGTGCTTAGAGTTCTCTAAGATGTTCTTGTTTACAATGTGAGC
GATTTAGGAAATTTCCTAAAAATGGCCGAGGCGGCGCTAGCATTCTACGAAAGGTGAGATAACGCTTCGT
TATCGAAAAATGTCAGGGGACAGGGGTTATATAAGAACGAAAATTGTCATCCTGCATTTTTTCTTTAAAA
CAGCTATACAAAAAGTGATACCGACATACAATGAAGTATCTAAACTTAGTTTTCGTGCTTCAGCTTCTTA
TTAGCATCAAATACGCCTCATTCGGCCGAGCCTTTTCTCTTTTTGAAGATGATACCACCTTTGCCAATTT
GGATAAACAGCTAAAGCTTCCACAGAATACACAGCAAACCCTTAAATTGGACCGTTTGAATCACGATGAT
CCGCTGTTTACAACTTTTATTTCTTCTGTGGACACAGATTACAGTTTGAGACTTAGAACAGTAGATCCTT
CTAAACTAGGAATTGACACCGTAAAACAATGGTCGGGTTACATGGACTATAAGGATTCCAAACACTTTTT
TTACTGGTTTTTTGAAAGTAGGAACGATCCTGCTAACGACCCAATTATTCTTTGGTTAAATGGTGGACCT
GGTTGTTCCTCGTTTACTGGGTTGCTATTTGAACTAGGCCCCTCATCAATTGGCGCCGATATGAAACCAA
TCCACAATCCCTATTCTTGGAATAATAACGCTTCAATGATCTTCTTAGAACAGCCACTCGGAGTCGGCTT
TTCCTATGGTGATGAAAAAGTCTCCTCTACAAAATTAGCAGGCAAAGATGCGTACATTTTCCTGGAATTG
TTTTTTGAAGCTTTTCCTCATTTACGCTCCAACGATTTCCACATTGCAGGCGAAGCCTATGCAGGACATT
ATATCCCTCAAATTGCACATGAGATCGTTGTCAAGAACCCTGAAAGAACGTTCAATTTAACTTCAGTTAT
GATTGGTAATGGTATCACAGACCCTTTGATTCAAGCAGATTATTATGAACCAATGGCATGCGGGAAAGGG
GGCTATCACCCTGTTCTCTCATCAGAAGAATGTGAGAAAATGAGTAAAGCTGCAGGTCGTTGTCGTAGGT
TGAACAAGTTATGTTATGCTTCTAAATCAAGTTTACCATGCATAGTCGCCACTGCTTACTGTGACTCTGC
ACTTTTGGAACCGTACATTAACACAGGACTCAACGTCTATGACATTAGAGGGCCCTGTGAAGATAATAGT
ACTGATGGTATGTGTTATACAGGTCTCCGCTATGTCGACCAGTATATGAATTTTCCTGAAGTTCAAGAAA
CGCTAGGGTCCGACGTGCATAATTATTCTGGCTGTGATAATGACGTGTTCACCGGATTTTTGTTTACGGG
CGATGGAAGTAAACCATTTCAACAATATATTGCTGAATTATTAAATCACAACATTCCGGTATTAATATAT
GCGGGTGATAAGGCTTATATTTGTAATTGGCTGGGAAACCATGCTTGGTCCAATGAGTTGGAATGGATCA
ATAAACGTAGGTATCAGAGAAGGATGTTAAGACCATGGGTCAGTAAAGAAACAGGTGAAGAGTTGGGACA
AGTCAAGAACTATGGTCCTTTCACCTTTTTGAGAATATACGATGCCGGTGCTATGGTGCCCTATGATCAA
CCGGAGGCAAGTTTGGAAATGGTCAACAGTTGGATTTCCGGTAATCGTGCTTTTTCGGATCTTTCCACCT
TGGAAAATGCTAGTTCTAGGCGGATCCCCGGGCTGCAGATGAAAGGAGAAGAACTTTTCACTGGAGTTGT
CCCAATTCTTGTTGAATTAGATGGTGATGTTAATGGGCACAAATTTTCTGTCAGTGGAGAGGGTGAAGGT
GATGCAACATACGGAAAACTTACCCTTAAATTTATTTGCACTACTGGAAAACTACCTGTTCCATGGCCAA
CACTTGTCACTACTTTCACTTATGGTGTTCAATGCTTTTCAAGATACCCAGATCATATGAAACGGCATGA
CTTTTTCAAGAGTGCCATGCCCGAAGGTTATGTACAGGAAAGAACTATATTTTTCAAAGATGACGGGAAC
TACAAGACACGTGCTGAAGTCAAGTTTGAAGGTGATACCCTTGTTAATAGAATCGAGTTAAAAGGTATTG
ATTTTAAAGAAGATGGAAACATTCTTGGACACAAATTGGAATACAACTATAACTCACACAATGTATACAT
CATGGCAGACAAACAAAAGAATGGAATCAAAGTTAACTTCAAAATTAGACACAACATTGAAGATGGAAGC
GTTCAACTAGCAGACCATTATCAACAAAATACTCCAATTGGCGATGGCCCTGTCCTTTTACCAGACAACC
ATTACCTGTCCACACAATCTGCCCTTTCGAAAGATCCCAACGAAAAGAGAGACCACATGGTCCTTCTTGA
GTTTGTAACAGCTGCTGGGATTACACATGGCATGGATGAACTATACAAATAGGGCGCGCCACTTCTAAAT
AAGCGAATTTCTTATGATTTATGATTTTTATTATTAAATAAGTTATAAAAAAAATAAGTGTATACAAATT
TTAAAGTGACTCTTAGGTTTTAAAACGAAAATTCTTATTCTTGAGTAACTCTTTCCTGTAGGTCAGGTTG
CTTTCTCAGGTATAGTATGAGGTCGCTCTTATTGACCACACCTCTACCGGGAATTCGATATCAAGCTTAT
CGATACCGTCGACCTCGAGGGGGGGCCCGGTACCCAATTCGCCCTATAGTGAGTCGTATTACGCGCGCTC
ACTGGCCGTCGTTTTACAACGTCGTGACTGGGAAAACCCTGGCGTTACCCAACTTAATCGCCTTGCAGCA
CATCCCCCTTTCGCCAGCTGGCGTAATAGCGAAGAGGCCCGCACCGATCGCCCTTCCCAACAGTTGCGCA
GCCTGAATGGCGAATGG
[124 nt withheld, positions 3798-3921]
C
[91 nt withheld, positions 3923-4013]
A
[49 nt withheld, positions 4015-4063]
CCTTTGACGTTGGAGTCCACGTTCTTT
[37 nt withheld, positions 4091-4127]
ACCCTATCTCGGTCTATTCTTTTGATTTATAAGGGATTTTGCCGATTTCGGCCTATTGGTTAAAAAATGA
GCTGATTTAACAAAAATTTAACGCGAATTTTAACAAAATATTAACGCTTACAATTTCCTGATGCGGTATT
TTCTCCTTACGCATCTGTGCGGTATTTCACACCGCATAGGGTAATAACTGATATAATTAAATTGAAGCTC
TAATTTGTGAGTTTAGTATACATGCATTTACTTATAATACAGTTTTTTAGTTTTGCTGGCCGCATCTTCT
CAAATATGCTTCCCAGCCTGCTTTTCTGTAACGTTCACCCTCTACCTTAGCATCCCTTCCCTTTGCAAAT
AGTCCTCTTCCAACAATAATAATGTCAGATCCTGTAGAGACCACATCATCCACGGTTCTATACTGTTGAC
CCAATGCGTCTCCCTTGTCATCTAAACCCACACCGGGTGTCATAATCAACCAATCGTAACCTTCATCTCT
TCCACCCATGTCTCTTTGAGCAATAAAGCCGATAACAAAATCTTTGTCGCTCTTCGCAATGTCAACAGTA
CCCTTAGTATATTCTCCAGTAGATAGGGAGCCCTTGCATGACAATTCTGCTAACATCAAAAGGCCTCTAG
GTTCCTTTGTTACTTCTTCTGCCGCCTGCTTCAAACCGCTAACAATACCTGGGCCCACCACACCGTGTGC
ATTCGTAATGTCTGCCCATTCTGCTATTCTGTATACACCCGCAGAGTACTGCAATTTGACTGTATTACCA
ATGTCAGCAAATTTTCTGTCTTCGAAGAGTAAAAAATTGTACTTGGCGGATAATGCCTTTAGCGGCTTAA
CTGTGCCCTCCATGGAAAAATCAGTCAAGATATCCACATGTGTTTTTAGTAAACAAATTTTGGGACCTAA
TGCTTCAACTAACTCCAGTAATTCCTTGGTGGTACGAACATCCAATGAAGCACACAAGTTTGTTTGCTTT
TCGTGCATGATATTAAATAGCTTGGCAGCAACAGGACTAGGATGAGTAGCAGCACGTTCCTTATATGTAG
CTTTCGACATGATTTATCTTCGTTTCCTGCAGGTTTTTGTTCTGTGCAGTTGGGTTAAGAATACTGGGCA
ATTTCATGTTTCTTCAACACTACATATGCGTATATATACCAATCTAAGTCTGTGCTCCTTCCTTCGTTCT
TCCTTCTGTTCGGAGATTACCGAATCAAAAAAATTTCAAGGAAACCGAAATCAAAAAAAAGAATAAAAAA
AAAATGATGAATTGAAAAGGTGGTATGGTGCACTCTCAGTACAATCTGCTCTGATGCCGCATAGTTAAGC
CAGCCCCGACACCCGCCAACACCCGCTGACGCGCCCTGACGGGCTTGTCTGCTCCCGGCATCCGCTTACA
GACAAGCTGTGACCGTCTCCGGGAGCTGCATGTGTCAGAGGTTTTCACCGTCATCACCGAAACGCGCGAG
ACGAAAGGGCCTCGTGATACGCCTATTTTTATAGGTTAATGTCATGATAATAATGGTTTCTTAGACGTCA
GGTGGCACTTTTCGGGGAAATGTGCGCGGAACCCCTATTTGTTTATTTTTCTAAATACATTCAAATATGT
ATCCGCTCATGAGACAATAACCCTGATAAATGCTTCAATAATATTGAAAAAGGAAGAGTATGAGTATTCA
ACATTTCCGTGTCGCCCTTATTCCCTTTTTTGCGGCATTTTGCCTTCCTGTTTTTGCTCACCCAGAAACG
CTGGTGAAAGTAAAAGATGCTGAAGATCAGTTGGGTGCACGAGTGGGTTACATCGAACTGGATCTCAACA
GCGGTAAGATCCTTGAGAGTTTTCGCCCCGAAGAACGTTTTCCAATGATGAGCACTTTTAAAGTTCTGCT
ATGTGGCGCGGTATTATCCCGTATTGACGCCGGGCAAGAGCAACTCGGTCGCCGCATACACTATTCTCAG
AATGACTTGGTTGAGTACTCACCAGTCACAGAAAAGCATCTTACGGATGGCATGACAGTAAGAGAATTAT
GCAGTGCTGCCATAACCATGAGTGATAACACTGCGGCCAACTTACTTCTGACAACGATCGGAGGACCGAA
GGAGCTAACCGCTTTTTTGCACAACATGGGGGATCATGTAACTCGCCTTGATCGTTGGGAACCGGAGCTG
AATGAAGCCATACCAAACGACGAGCGTGACACCACGATGCCTGTAGCAATGGCAACAACGTTGCGCAAAC
TATTAACTGGCGAACTACTTACTCTAGCTTCCCGGCAACAATTAATAGACTGGATGGAGGCGGATAAAGT
TGCAGGACCACTTCTGCGCTCGGCCCTTCCGGCTGGCTGGTTTATTGCTGATAAATCTGGAGCCGGTGAG
CGTGGGTCTCGCGGTATCATTGCAGCACTGGGGCCAGATGGTAAGCCCTCCCGTATCGTAGTTATCTACA
CGACGGGGAGTCAGGCAACTATGGATGAACGAAATAGACAGATCGCTGAGATAGGTGCCTCACTGATTAA
GCATTGGTAACTGTCAGACCAAGTTTACTCATATATACTTTAGATTGATTTAAAACTTCATTTTTAATTT
AAAAGGATCTAGGTGAAGATCCTTTTTGATAATCTCATGACCAAAATCCCTTAACGTGAGTTTTCGTTCC
ACTGAGCGTCAGACCCCGTAGAAAAGATCAAAGGATCTTCTTGAGATCCTTTTTTTCTGCGCGTAATCTG
CTGCTTGCAAACAAAAAAACCACCGCTACCAGCGGTGGTTTGTTTGCCGGATCAAGAGCTACCAACTCTT
TTTCCGAAGGTAACTGGCTTCAGCAGAGCGCAGATACCAAATACTGTTCTTCTAGTGTAGCCGTAGTTAG
GCCACCACTTCAAGAACTCTGTAGCACCGCCTACATACCTCGCTCTGCTAATCCTGTTACCAGTGGCTGC
TGCCAGTGGCGATAAGTCGTGTCTTACCGGGTTGGACTCAAGACGATAGTTACCGGATAAGGCGCAGCGG
TCGGGCTGAACGGGGGGTTCGTGCACACAGCCCAGCTTGGAGCGAACGACCTACACCGAACTGAGATACC
TACAGCGTGAGCTATGAGAAAGCGCCACGCTTCCCGAAGGGAGAAAGGCGGACAGGTATCCGGTAAGCGG
CAGGGTCGGAACAGGAGAGCGCACGAGGGAGCTTCCAGGGGGAAACGCCTGGTATCTTTATAGTCCTGTC
GGGTTTCGCCACCTCTGACTTGAGCGTCGATTTTTGTGATGCTCGTCAGGGGGGCGGAGCCTATGGAAAA
ACGCCAGCAACGCGGCCTTTTTACGGTTCCTGGCCTTTTGCTGGCCTTTTGCTCACATGTTCTTTCCTGC
GTTATCCCCTGATTCTGTGGATAACCGTATTACCGCCTTTGAGTGAGCTGATACCGCTCGCCGCAGCCGA
ACGACCGAGCGCAGCGAGTCAGTGAGCGAGGAAGCGGA
Features (pLannotate 1.2.2; 21 found; start..end, strand, type, name):
      4..96      +  CDS            lacI (fragment): lac repressor; lacI; The lac repressor binds to the lac operator to inhibit transcription in E. coli. This inhibition can be relieved by adding lactose or isopropyl-β-D-thiogalactopyranoside (IPTG).
    109..130     +  protein_bind   CAP binding site: CAP binding activates transcription in the presence of cAMP. E. coli catabolite activator protein
    145..175     +  promoter       lac promoter: promoter for the E. coli lac operon
    183..199     +  protein_bind   lac operator: The lac repressor binds to the lac operator to inhibit transcription in E. coli. This inhibition can be relieved by adding lactose or isopropyl-β-D-thiogalactopyranoside (IPTG). lac repressor encoded by lacI
    244..262     +  promoter       T3 promoter: promoter for bacteriophage T3 RNA polymerase
    283..753     -  CDS            YBY8_YEAST (fragment): Experimental evidence at protein level: Swiss-Prot protein existence level 1. From Saccharomyces cerevisiae (strain ATCC 204508 / S288c) (Baker's yeast).
   1081..2604    +  CDS            YBY9_YEAST: Experimental evidence at protein level: Swiss-Prot protein existence level 1. From Saccharomyces cerevisiae (strain ATCC 204508 / S288c) (Baker's yeast).
   2632..3342    +  CDS            GFP: Aequoria victoria green fluorescent protein
   3363..3550    +  terminator     ADH1 terminator: S. cerevisiae ADH1; transcription terminator for the S. cerevisiae alcohol dehydrogenase 1 (ADH1) gene
   3550..3604    +  misc_feature   MCS (fragment): pBluescript multiple cloning site
   3613..3631    -  promoter       T7 promoter: promoter for bacteriophage T7 RNA polymerase
   3639..3794    +  CDS            lacZα (fragment): LacZα fragment of β-galactosidase; lacZ fragment
   3798..4226    +  rep_origin     f1 ori (sequence partly withheld): f1 bacteriophage origin of replication; arrow indicates direction of (+) strand synthesis
   4254..4305    -  misc_feature   bom (fragment): basis of mobility region from pBR322
   4384..5187    -  CDS            URA3: orotidine-5'-phosphate decarboxylase, required for uracil biosynthesis; S. cerevisiae URA3; yeast auxotrophic marker, counterselectable with 5-fluoroorotic acid (5-FOA)
   5188..5403    -  promoter       URA3 promoter: S. cerevisiae URA3
   5411..5460    -  misc_feature   bom (fragment): basis of mobility region from pBR322
   5562..5597    -  CDS            rop (fragment): Rop protein, which maintains plasmids at low copy number; rop
   5692..5796    +  promoter       AmpR promoter: bla
   5797..6657    +  CDS            AmpR: β-lactamase; bla; confers resistance to ampicillin, carbenicillin, and related antibiotics
   6828..7416    +  rep_origin     ori: high-copy-number ColE1/pMB1/pBR322/pUC origin of replication
