[The description below was written by a language model from this plasmid's Addgene catalogue record and pLannotate feature annotations shown in this document.]
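Description:
pKP134 is a yeast integrating shuttle plasmid of the pRS406 type (its immediate listed backbone is pKP112) that expresses a catalytically mutated form of the Saccharomyces cerevisiae vacuolar serine carboxypeptidase Atg42/Ybr139w fused to GFP. It is propagated in E. coli through a high-copy ColE1/pUC-type origin with ampicillin resistance (bla). It also retains the pBluescript-derived lac promoter/lacZα remnants, flanking T3 and T7 promoters, and an f1 origin. For yeast, the only marker is URA3 with its own promoter, which complements uracil auxotrophy and can be counterselected with 5-FOA. No yeast replication origin (2μ or CEN/ARS) is annotated. This fits the pRS406 design, in which the plasmid is maintained by integration into the genome rather than as an episome.

The payload is the 1,524 bp YBR139W open reading frame driven by its native promoter. The upstream genomic segment is long enough to include a fragment of the neighbouring, divergently oriented yeast gene. The coding sequence is followed in the same orientation, after a short linker, by a C-terminal GFP and the ADH1 transcription terminator. Serine 219, aspartate 415 and histidine 474 are all changed to alanine; these three residue types make up the classic catalytic triad of a serine protease, so the mutant is presumably enzymatically inactive. The record states only that the plasmid expresses this tagged mutant in yeast. The associated study concerns the role of Atg42 in vacuole function and the terminal steps of autophagy, so a likely use is comparing the mutant's localisation and function with wild type. The depositor and sequencing-derived records (about 7.6 kb) share the same feature layout and are slightly shorter than the catalogue size.
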