Addgene plasmid #106469: pKP134 [pRS406-YBR139Wp-YBR139W(S219,D415,H474A)-GFP-ADH1t]
Purpose: Expresses Atg42/Ybr139w(S219,D415,H474A) with a C-terminal GFP tag in yeast cells
Depositing lab: Daniel Klionsky. Depositing organization: University of Michigan. Publication: A newly characterized vacuolar serine carboxypeptidase, Atg42/Ybr139w, is required for normal vacuole function and the terminal steps of autophagy in the yeast Saccharomyces cerevisiae. Parzych KR, Ariosa A, Mari M, Klionsky DJ. Mol Biol Cell. 2018 May 1;29(9):1089-1099. doi: 10.1091/mbc.E17-08-0516. Epub 2018 Mar 22. PubMed 29514932.
Backbone
  Vector backbone: pKP112
  Total vector size (bp): 7678
  Vector type: Bacterial Expression, Yeast Expression
  Selectable markers: URA3
Growth in bacteria
  Bacterial resistance: Ampicillin, 100 μg/mL
  Growth temperature: 37°C
  Growth strain: DH5alpha
  Copy number: Unknown
Gene/Insert
  Gene/Insert name: YBR139W(S219,D415,H474A) (alt name: ATG42)
  Species: S. cerevisiae (budding yeast)
  Insert size (bp): 1524
  Mutation: Changed Serine 219, Aspartate 415 and Histidine 474 to Alanine
  Promoter: YBR139W
  Tag / fusion protein: GFP (C terminal on backbone)
  Cloning method: Restriction Enzyme; 5′ cloning site SacI (unknown if destroyed); 3′ cloning site None (unknown if destroyed)
  Sequencing primers: 5′ M13 REV
Terms and licenses: Academic/Nonprofit Terms; Industry Terms: Not Available to Industry
How to cite: pKP134 [pRS406-YBR139Wp-YBR139W(S219,D415,H474A)-GFP-ADH1t] was a gift from Daniel Klionsky (Addgene plasmid # 106469 ; http://n2t.net/addgene:106469 ; RRID:Addgene_106469)
